>Addgene plasmid #36865 | pfNL43-dE-EGFP | depositor full sequence | sequence record 46078 | pfNL43-dE-EGFP sequence 12880 bps
CCGGAGTACTACAAAGACTGCTGACATCGAGCTTTCTACAAGGGACTTTCCGCTGGGGACTTTCCAGGGA
GGTGTGGCCTGGGCGGGACTGGGGAGTGGCGAGCCCTCAGATGCTACATATAAGCAGCTGCTTTTTGCCT
GTACTGGGTCTCTCTGGTTAGACCAGATCTGAGCCTGGGAGCTCTCTGGCTAACTAGGGAACCCACTGCT
TAAGCCTCAATAAAGCTTGCCTTGAGTGCTCAAAGTAGTGTGTGCCCGTCTGTTGTGTGACTCTGGTAAC
TAGAGATCCCTCAGACCCTTTTAGTCAGTGTGGAAAATCTCTAGCAGTGGCGCCCGAACAGGGACTTGAA
AGCGAAAGTAAAGCCAGAGGAGATCTCTCGACGCAGGACTCGGCTTGCTGAAGCGCGCACGGCAAGAGGC
GAGGGGCGGCGACTGGTGAGTACGCCAAAAATTTTGACTAGCGGAGGCTAGAAGGAGAGAGATGGGTGCG
AGAGCGTCGGTATTAAGCGGGGGAGAATTAGATAAATGGGAAAAAATTCGGTTAAGGCCAGGGGGAAAGA
AACAATATAAACTAAAACATATAGTATGGGCAAGCAGGGAGCTAGAACGATTCGCAGTTAATCCTGGCCT
TTTAGAGACATCAGAAGGCTGTAGACAAATACTGGGACAGCTACAACCATCCCTTCAGACAGGATCAGAA
GAACTTAGATCATTATATAATACAATAGCAGTCCTCTATTGTGTGCATCAAAGGATAGATGTAAAAGACA
CCAAGGAAGCCTTAGATAAGATAGAGGAAGAGCAAAACAAAAGTAAGAAAAAGGCACAGCAAGCAGCAGC
TGACACAGGAAACAACAGCCAGGTCAGCCAAAATTAC
[693 nt withheld, positions 878-1570]
GCTGAAGCAATGAGCCAAGTAACAAATCCAGCTACCATAATGATACAGAAAGGCAATTTTAGGAACCAAA
GAAAGACTGTTAAGTGTTTCAATTGTGGCAAAGAAGGGCACATAGCCAAAAATTGCAGGGCCCCTAGGAA
AAAGGGCTGTTGGAAATGTGGAAAGGAAGGACACCAAATGAAAGATTGTACTGAGAGACAGGCTAATTTT
TTAGGGAAGATCTGGCCTTCCCACAAGGGAAGGCCAGGGAATTTTCTTCAGAGCAGACCAGAGCCAACAG
CCCCACCAGAAGAGAGCTTCAGGTTTGGGGAAGAGACAACAACTCCCTCTCAGAAGCAGGAGCCGATAGA
CAAGGAACTGTATCCTTTAGCTTCCCTCAGATCACTCTTTGGCAGCGACCCCTCGTCACAATAAAGATAG
GGGGGCAATTAAAGGAAGCTCTATTAGATACAGGAGCAGATGATACAGTATTAGAAGAAATGAATTTGCC
AGGAAGATGGAAACCAAAAATGATAGGGGGAATTGGAGGTTTTATCAAAGTAGGACAGTATGATCAGATA
CTCATAGAAATCTGCGGACATAAAGCTATAGGTACAGTATTAGTAGGACCTACACCTGTCAACATAATTG
GAAGAAATCTGTTGACTCAGATTGGCTGCACTTTAAATTTTCCCATTAGTCCTATTGAGACTGTACCAGT
AAAATTAAAGCCAGGAATGGATGGCCCAAAAGTTAAACAATGGCCATTGACAGAAGAAAAAATAAAAGCA
TTAGTAGAAATTTGTACAGAAATGGAAAAGGAAGGAAAAATTTCAAAAATTGGGCCTGAAAATCCATACA
ATACTCCAGTATTTGCCATAAAGAAAAAAGACAGTACTAAATGGAGAAAATTAGTAGATTTCAGAGAACT
TAATAAGAGAACTCAAGATTTCTGGGAAGTTCAATTAGGAATACCACATCCTGCAGGGTTAAAACAGAAA
AAATCAGTAACAGTACTGGATGTGGGCGATGCATATTTTTCAGTTCCCTTAGATAAAGACTTCAGGAAGT
ATACTGCATTTACCATACCTAGTATAAACAATGAGACACCAGGGATTAGATATCAGTACAATGTGCTTCC
ACAGGGATGGAAAGGATCACCAGCAATATTCCAGTGTAGCATGACAAAAATCTTAGAGCCTTTTAGAAAA
CAAAATCCAGACATAGTCATCTATCAATACATGGATGATTTGTATGTAGGATCTGACTTAGAAATAGGGC
AGCATAGAACAAAAATAGAGGAACTGAGACAACATCTGTTGAGGTGGGGATTTACCACACCAGACAAAAA
ACATCAGAAAGAACCTCCATTCCTTTGGATGGGTTATGAACTCCATCCTGATAAATGGACAGTACAGCCT
ATAGTGCTGCCAGAAAAGGACAGCTGGACTGTCAATGACATACAGAAATTAGTGGGAAAATTGAATTGGG
CAAGTCAGATTTATGCAGGGATTAAAGTAAGGCAATTATGTAAACTTCTTAGGGGAACCAAAGCACTAAC
AGAAGTAGTACCACTAACAGAAGAAGCAGAGCTAGAACTGGCAGAAAACAGGGAGATTCTAAAAGAACCG
GTACATGGAGTGTATTATGACCCATCAAAAGACTTAATAGCAGAAATACAGAAGCAGGGGCAAGGCCAAT
GGACATATCAAATTTATCAAGAGCCATTTAAAAATCTGAAAACAGGAAAATATGCAAGAATGAAGGGTGC
CCACACTAATGATGTGAAACAATTAACAGAGGCAGTACAAAAAATAGCCACAGAAAGCATAGTAATATGG
GGAAAGACTCCTAAATTTAAATTACCCATACAAAAGGAAACATGGGAAGCATGGTGGACAGAGTATTGGC
AAGCCACCTGGATTCCTGAGTGGGAGTTTGTCAATACCCCTCCCTTAGTGAAGTTATGGTACCAGTTAGA
GAAAGAACCCATAATAGGAGCAGAAACTTTCTATGTAGATGGGGCAGCCAATAGGGAAACTAAATTAGGA
AAAGCAGGATATGTAACTGACAGAGGAAGACAAAAAGTTGTCCCCCTAACGGACACAACAAATCAGAAGA
CTGAGTTACAAGCAATTCATCTAGCTTTGCAGGATTCGGGATTAGAAGTAAACATAGTGACAGACTCACA
ATATGCATTGGGAATCATTCAAGCACAACCAGATAAGAGTGAATCAGAGTTAGTCAGTCAAATAATAGAG
CAGTTAATAAAAAAGGAAAAAGTCTACCTGGCATGGGTACCAGCACACAAAGGAATTGGAGGAAATGAAC
AAGTAGATGGGTTGGTCAGTGCTGGAATCAGGAAAGTACTATTTTTAGATGGAATAGATAAGGCCCAAGA
AGAACATGAGAAATATCACAGTAATTGGAGAGCAATGGCTAGTGATTTTAACCTACCACCTGTAGTAGCA
AAAGAAATAGTAGCCAGCTGTGATAAATGTCAGCTAAAAGGGGAAGCCATGCATGGACAAGTAGACTGTA
GCCCAGGAATATGGCAGCTAGATTGTACACATTTAGAAGGAAAAGTTATCTTGGTAGCAGTTCATGTAGC
CAGTGGATATATAGAAGCAGAAGTAATTCCAGCAGAGACAGGGCAAGAAACAGCATACTTCCTCTTAAAA
TTAGCAGGAAGATGGCCAGTAAAAACAGTACATACAGACAATGGCAGCAATTTCACCAGTACTACAGTTA
AGGCCGCCTGTTGGTGGGCGGGGATCAAGCAGGAATTTGGCATTCCCTACAATCCCCAAAGTCAAGGAGT
AATAGAATCTATGAATAAAGAATTAAAGAAAATTATAGGACAGGTAAGAGATCAGGCTGAACATCTTAAG
ACAGCAGTACAAATGGCAGTATTCATCCACAATTTTAAAAGAAAAGGGGGGATTGGGGGGTACAGTGCAG
GGGAAAGAATAGTAGACATAATAGCAACAGACATACAAACTAAAGAATTACAAAAACAAATTACAAAAAT
TCAAAATTTTCGGGTTTATTACAGGGACAGCAGAGATCCAGTTTGGAAAGGACCAGCAAAGCTCCTCTGG
AAAGGTGAAGGGGCAGTAGTAATACAAGATAATAGTGACATAAAAGTAGTGCCAAGAAGAAAAGCAAAGA
TCATCAGGGATTATGGAAAACAGATGGCAGGTGATGATTGTGTGGCAAGTAGACAGGATGAGGATTAACA
CATGGAAAAGATTAGTAAAACACCATATGTATATTTCAAGGAAAGCTAAGGACTGGTTTTATAGACATCA
CTATGAAAGTACTAATCCAAAAATAAGTTCAGAAGTACACATCCCACTAGGGGATGCTAAATTAGTAATA
ACAACATATTGGGGTCTGCATACAGGAGAAAGAGACTGGCATTTGGGTCAGGGAGTCTCCATAGAATGGA
GGAAAAAGAGATATAGCACACAAGTAGACCCTGACCTAGCAGACCAACTAATTCATCTGCACTATTTTGA
TTGTTTTTCAGAATCTGCTATAAGAAATACCATATTAGGACGTATAGTTAGTCCTAGGTGTGAATATCAA
GCAGGACATAACAAGGTAGGATCTCTACAGTACTTGGCACTAGCAGCATTAATAAAACCAAAACAGATAA
AGCCACCTTTGCCTAGTGTTAGGAAACTGACAGAGGACAGATGGAACAAGCCCCAGAAGACCAAGGGCCA
CAGAGGGAGCCATACAATGAATGGACACTAGAGCTTTTAGAGGAACTTAAGAGTGAAGCTGTTAGACATT
TTCCTAGGATATGGCTCCATAACTTAGGACAACATATCTATGAAACTTACGGGGATACTTGGGCAGGAGT
GGAAGCCATAATAAGAATTCTGCAACAACTGCTGTTTATCCATTTCAGAATTGGGTGTCGACATAGCAGA
ATAGGCGTTACTCGACAGAGGAGAGCAAGAAATGGAGCCAGTAGATCCTAGACTAGAGCCCTGGAAGCAT
CCAGGAAGTCAGCCTAAAACTGCTTGTACCAATTGCTATTGTAAAAAGTGTTGCTTTCATTGCCAAGTTT
GTTTCATGACAAAAGCCTTAGGCATCTCCTATGGCAGGAAGAAGCGGAGACAGCGACGAAGAGCTCATCA
GAACAGTCAGACTCATCAAGCTTCTCTATCAAAGCAGTAAGTAGTACATGTAATGCAACCTATAATAGTA
GCAATAGTAGCATTAGTAGTAGCAATAATAATAGCAATAGTTGTGTGGTCCATAGTAATCATAGAATATA
GGAAAATATTAAGACAAAGAAAAATAGACAGGTTAATTGATAGACTAATAGAAAGAGCAGAAGACAGTGG
CAATGAGAGTGAAGGAGAAGTATCAGCACTTGTGGAGATGGGGGTGGAAATGGGGCACCATGCTCCTTGG
GATATTGATGATCTGTAGTGCTACAGAAAAATTGTGGGTCACAGTCTATTATGGGGTACCTAAGGCCTAT
CCACCTGTCGCCACCATGGTGAGCAAGGGCGAGGAGCTGTTCACCGGGGTGGTGCCCATCCTGGTCGAGC
TGGACGGCGACGTAAACGGCCACAAGTTCAGCGTGTCCGGCGAGGGCGAGGGCGATGCCACCTACGGCAA
GCTGACCCTGAAGTTCATCTGCACCACCGGCAAGCTGCCCGTGCCCTGGCCCACCCTCGTGACCACCCTG
ACCTACGGCGTGCAGTGCTTCAGCCGCTACCCCGACCACATGAAGCAGCACGACTTCTTCAAGTCCGCCA
TGCCCGAAGGCTACGTCCAGGAGCGCACCATCTTCTTCAAGGACGACGGCAACTACAAGACCCGCGCCGA
GGTGAAGTTCGAGGGCGACACCCTGGTGAACCGCATCGAGCTGAAGGGCATCGACTTCAAGGAGGACGGC
AACATCCTGGGGCACAAGCTGGAGTACAACTACAACAGCCACAACGTCTATATCATGGCCGACAAGCAGA
AGAACGGCATCAAGGTGAACTTCAAGATCCGCCACAACATCGAGGACGGCAGCGTGCAGCTCGCCGACCA
CTACCAGCAGAACACCCCCATCGGCGACGGCCCCGTGCTGCTGCCCGACAACCACTACCTGAGCACCCAG
TCCGCCCTGAGCAAAGACCCCAACGAGAAGCGCGATCACATGGTCCTGCTGGAGTTCGTGACCGCCGCCG
GGATCACTCTCGGCATGGACGAGCTGTACAAGGACGAGCTGTAAGCTAGCAAATTAAGAGAACAATTTGG
AAATAATAAAACAATAATCTTTAAGCAATCCTCAGGAGGGGACCCAGAAATTGTAACGCACAGTTTTAAT
TGTGGAGGGGAATTTTTCTACTGTAATTCAACACAACTGTTTAATAGTACTTGGTTTAATAGTACTTGGA
GTACTGAAGGGTCAAATAACACTGAAGGAAGTGACACAATCACACTCCCATGCAGAATAAAACAATTTAT
AAACATGTGGCAGGAAGTAGGAAAAGCAATGTATGCCCCTCCCATCAGTGGACAAATTAGATGTTCATCA
AATATTACTGGGCTGCTATTAACAAGAGATGGTGGTAATAACAACAATGGGTCCGAGATCTTCAGACCTG
GAGGAGGCGATATGAGGGACAATTGGAGAAGTGAATTATATAAATATAAAGTAGTAAAAATTGAACCATT
AGGAGTAGCACCCACCAAGGCAAAGAGAAGAGTGGTGCAGAGAGAAAAAAGAGCAGTGGGAATAGGAGCT
TTGTTCCTTGGGTTCTTGGGAGCAGCAGGAAGCACTATGGGCTGCACGTCAATGACGCTGACGGTACAGG
CCAGACAATTATTGTCTGATATAGTGCAGCAGCAGAACAATTTGCTGAGGGCTATTGAGGCGCAACAGCA
TCTGTTGCAACTCACAGTCTGGGGCATCAAACAGCTCCAGGCAAGAATCCTGGCTGTGGAAAGATACCTA
AAGGATCAACAGCTCCTGGGGATTTGGGGTTGCTCTGGAAAACTCATTTGCACCACTGCTGTGCCTTGGA
ATGCTAGTTGGAGTAATAAATCTCTGGAACAGATTTGGAATAACATGACCTGGATGGAGTGGGACAGAGA
AATTAACAATTACACAAGCTTAATACACTCCTTAATTGAAGAATCGCAAAACCAGCAAGAAAAGAATGAA
CAAGAATTATTGGAATTAGATAAATGGGCAAGTTTGTGGAATTGGTTTAACATAACAAATTGGCTGTGGT
ATATAAAATTATTCATAATGATAGTAGGAGGCTTGGTAGGTTTAAGAATAGTTTTTGCTGTACTTTCTAT
AGTGAATAGAGTTAGGCAGGGATATTCACCATTATCGTTTCAGACCCACCTCCCAATCCCGAGGGGACCC
GACAGGCCCGAAGGAATAGAAGAAGAAGGTGGAGAGAGAGACAGAGACAGATCCATTCGATTAGTGAACG
GATCCTTAGCACTTATCTGGGACGATCTGCGGAGCCTGTGCCTCTTCAGCTACCACCGCTTGAGAGACTT
ACTCTTGATTGTAACGAGGATTGTGGAACTTCTGGGACGCAGGGGGTGGGAAGCCCTCAAATATTGGTGG
AATCTCCTACAGTATTGGAGTCAGGAACTAAAGAATAGTGCTGTTAACTTGCTCAATGCCACAGCCATAG
CAGTAGCTGAGGGGACAGATAGGGTTATAGAAGTATTACAAGCAGCTTATAGAGCTATTCGCCACATACC
TAGAAGAATAAGACAGGGCTTGGAAAGGATTTTGCTATAAGATGGGTGGCAAGTGGTCAAAAAGTAGTGT
GATTGGATGGCCTGCTGTAAGGGAAAGAATGAGACGAGCTGAGCCAGCAGCAGATGGGGTGGGAGCAGTA
TCTCGAGACCTAGAAAAACATGGAGCAATCACAAGTAGCAATACAGCAGCTAACAATGCTGCTTGTGCCT
GGCTAGAAGCACAAGAGGAGGAAGAGGTGGGTTTTCCAGTCACACCTCAGGTACCTTTAAGACCAATGAC
TTACAAGGCAGCTGTAGATCTTAGCCACTTTTTAAAAGAAAAGGGGGGACTGGAAGGGCTAATTCACTCC
CAAAGAAGACAAGATATCCTTGATCTGTGGATCTACCACACACAAGGCTACTTCCCTGATTGGCAGAACT
ACACACCAGGGCCAGGGGTCAGATATCCACTGACCTTTGGATGGTGCTACAAGCTAGTACCAGTTGAGCC
AGATAAGGTAGAAGAGGCCAATAAAGGAGAGAACACCAGCTTGTTACACCCTGTGAGCCTGCATGGAATG
GATGACCCTGAGAGAGAAGTGTTAGAGTGGAGGTTTGACAGCCGCCTAGCATTTCATCACGTGGCCCGAG
AGCTGCATCCGGAGTACTTCAAGAACTGCTGACATCGAGCTTGCTACAAGGGACTTTCCGCTGGGGACTT
TCCAGGGAGGCGTGGCCTGGGCGGGACTGGGGAGTGGCGAGCCCTCAGATGCTGCATATAAGCAGCTGCT
TTTTGCCTGTACTGGGTCTCTCTGGTTAGACCAGATCTGAGCCTGGGAGCTCTCTGGCTAACTAGGGAAC
CCACTGCTTAAGCCTCAATAAAGCTTGCCTTGAGTGCTTCAAGTAGTGTGTGCCCGTCTGTTGTGTGACT
CTGGTAACTAGAGATCCCTCAGACCCTTTTAGTCAGTGTGGAAAATCTCTAGCACCCAGGAGGTAGAGGT
TGCAGTGAGCCAAGATCGCGCCACCATTCGGGGATCAGAGTTTTTAAGGATAACTTAGTGTGTAGGGGGC
CAGTGAGTTGGAGATGAAAGCGTAGGGAGTCGAAGGTGTCCTTTTGCGCCGAGTCAGTTCCTGGGTGGGG
GCCACAAGATCGGATGAGCCAGTTTATCAATCCGGGGGTGCCAGCTGATCCATGGAGTGCAGGGTCTGCA
AAATATCTCAAGCACTGATTGATCTTAGGTTTTACAATAGTGATGTTACCCCAGGAACAATTTGGGGAAG
GTCAGAATCTTGTAGCCTGTAGCTGCATGACTCCTAAACCATAATTTCTTTTTTGTTTTTTTTTTTTTAT
TTTTGAGACAGGGTCTCACTCTGTCACCTAGGCTGGAGTGCAGTGGTGCAATCACAGCTCACTGCAGCCT
CAACGTCGTAAGCTCAAGCGATCCTCCCACCTCAGCCTGCCTGGTAGCTGAGACTACAAGCGACGCCCCA
GTTAATTTTTGTATTTTTGGTAGAGGCAGCGTTTTGCCGTGTGGCCCTGGCTGGTCTCGAACTCCTGGGC
TCAAGTGATCCAGCCTCAGCCTCCCAAAGTGCTGGGACAACCGGGCCCAGTCACTGCACCTGGCCCTAAA
CCATAATTTCTAATCTTTTGGCTAATTTGTTAGTCCTACAAAGGCAGTCTAGTCCCCAGCAAAAAGGGGG
TTTGTTTCGGGAAAGGGCTGTTACTGTCTTTGTTTCAAACTATAAACTAAGTTCCTCCTAAACTTAGTTC
GGCCTACACCCAGGAATGAACAAGGAGAGCTTGGAGGTTAGAAGCACGATGGAATTGGTTAGGTCAGATC
TCTTTCACTGTCTGAGTTATAATTTTGCAATGGTGGTTCAAAGACTGCCCGCTTCTGACACCAGTCGCTG
CATTAATGAATCGGCCAACGCGCGGGGAGAGGCGGTTTGCGTATTGGGCGCTCTTCCGCTTCCTCGCTCA
CTGACTCGCTGCGCTCGGTCGTTCGGCTGCGGCGAGCGGTATCAGCTCACTCAAAGGCGGTAATACGGTT
ATCCACAGAATCAGGGGATAACGCAGGAAAGAACATGTGAGCAAAAGGCCAGCAAAAGGCCAGGAACCGT
AAAAAGGCCGCGTTGCTGGCGTTTTTCCATAGGCTCCGCCCCCCTGACGAGCATCACAAAAATCGACGCT
CAAGTCAGAGGTGGCGAAACCCGACAGGACTATAAAGATACCAGGCGTTTCCCCCTGGAAGCTCCCTCGT
GCGCTCTCCTGTTCCGACCCTGCCGCTTACCGGATACCTGTCCGCCTTTCTCCCTTCGGGAAGCGTGGCG
CTTTCTCATAGCTCACGCTGTAGGTATCTCAGTTCGGTGTAGGTCGTTCGCTCCAAGCTGGGCTGTGTGC
ACGAACCCCCCGTTCAGCCCGACCGCTGCGCCTTATCCGGTAACTATCGTCTTGAGTCCAACCCGGTAAG
ACACGACTTATCGCCACTGGCAGCAGCCACTGGTAACAGGATTAGCAGAGCGAGGTATGTAGGCGGTGCT
ACAGAGTTCTTGAAGTGGTGGCCTAACTACGGCTACACTAGAAGGACAGTATTTGGTATCTGCGCTCTGC
TGAAGCCAGTTACCTTCGGAAAAAGAGTTGGTAGCTCTTGATCCGGCAAACAAACCACCGCTGGTAGCGG
TGGTTTTTTTGTTTGCAAGCAGCAGATTACGCGCAGAAAAAAAGGATCTCAAGAAGATCCTTTGATCTTT
TCTACGGGGTCTGACGCTCAGTGGAACGAAAACTCACGTTAAGGGATTTTGGTCATGAGATTATCAAAAA
GGATCTTCACCTAGATCCTTTTAAATTAAAAATGAAGTTTTAAATCAATCTAAAGTATATATGAGTAAAC
TTGGTCTGACAGTTACCAATGCTTAATCAGTGAGGCACCTATCTCAGCGATCTGTCTATTTCGTTCATCC
ATAGTTGCCTGACTCCCCGTCGTGTAGATAACTACGATACGGGAGGGCTTACCATCTGGCCCCAGTGCTG
CAATGATACCGCGAGACCCACGCTCACCGGCTCCAGATTTATCAGCAATAAACCAGCCAGCCGGAAGGGC
CGAGCGCAGAAGTGGTCCTGCAACTTTATCCGCCTCCATCCAGTCTATTAATTGTTGCCGGGAAGCTAGA
GTAAGTAGTTCGCCAGTTAATAGTTTGCGCAACGTTGTTGCCATTGCTACAGGCATCGTGGTGTCACGCT
CGTCGTTTGGTATGGCTTCATTCAGCTCCGGTTCCCAACGATCAAGGCGAGTTACATGATCCCCCATGTT
GTGCAAAAAAGCGGTTAGCTCCTTCGGTCCTCCGATCGTTGTCAGAAGTAAGTTGGCCGCAGTGTTATCA
CTCATGGTTATGGCAGCACTGCATAATTCTCTTACTGTCATGCCATCCGTAAGATGCTTTTCTGTGACTG
GTGAGTACTCAACCAAGTCATTCTGAGAATAGTGTATGCGGCGACCGAGTTGCTCTTGCCCGGCGTCAAT
ACGGGATAATACCGCGCCACATAGCAGAACTTTAAAAGTGCTCATCATTGGAAAACGTTCTTCGGGGCGA
AAACTCTCAAGGATCTTACCGCTGTTGAGATCCAGTTCGATGTAACCCACTCGTGCACCCAACTGATCTT
CAGCATCTTTTACTTTCACCAGCGTTTCTGGGTGAGCAAAAACAGGAAGGCAAAATGCCGCAAAAAAGGG
AATAAGGGCGACACGGAAATGTTGAATACTCATACTCTTCCTTTTTCAATATTATTGAAGCATTTATCAG
GGTTATTGTCTCATGAGCGGATACATATTTGAATGTATTTAGAAAAATAAACAAATAGGGGTTCCGCGCA
CATTTCCCCGAAAAGTGCCACCTGACGTCTAAGAAACCATTATTATCATGACATTAACCTATAAAAATAG
GCGTATCACGAGGCCCTTTCGTCTCGCGCGTTTCGGTGATGACGGTGAAAACCTCTGACACATGCAGCTC
CCGGAGACGGTCACAGCTTGTCTGTAAGCGGATGCCGGGAGCAGACAAGCCCGTCAGGGCGCGTCAGCGG
GTGTTGGCGGGTGTCGGGGCTGGCTTAACTATGCGGCATCAGAGCAGATTGTACTGAGAGTGCACCATAT
GCGGTGTGAAATACCGCACAGATGCGTAAGGAGAAAATACCGCATCAGGCCAGAGTCCTTGGTGTGGAGG
GAGGGACCAGCGCAGCTTCCAGCCATCCACCTGATGAACAGAACCTAGGGAAAGCCCCAGTTCTACTTAC
ACCAGGAAAGGCTGGAAGGGCTAATTTGGTCCCAAAAAAGACAAGAGATCCTTGATCTGTGGATCTACCA
CACACAAGGCTACTTCCCTGATTGGCAGAACTACACACCAGGGCCAGGGATCAGATATCCACTGACCTTT
GGATGGTGCTTCAAGTTAGTACCAGTTGAACCAGAGCAAGTAGAAGAGGCCAATGAAGGAGAGAACAACA
GCTTGTTACACCCTATGAGCCAGCATGGGATGGAGGACCCGGAGGGAGAAGTATTAGTGTGGAAGTTTGA
CAGCCTCCTAGCATTTCGTCACATGGCCCGAGAGCTGCAT
Features (pLannotate 1.2.2; 19 found; start..end, strand, type, name):
     69..326     +  LTR            5' LTR (truncated): truncated 5' long terminal repeat (LTR) from HIV-1
    374..498     +  misc_feature   HIV-1 Ψ: packaging signal of human immunodeficiency virus type 1
    482..1981    +  CDS            gag (sequence partly withheld): GAG_HV1N5 - Experimental evidence at protein level: Swiss-Prot protein existence level 1. [p6-gag]: Plays a role in budding of the assembled particle by interacting with the host class E VPS proteins TSG101 and PDCD6IP/AIP1. From Human immunodeficiency virus type 1 group M subtype B (isolate NY5) (HIV-1).
   1777..4788    +  CDS            HIV-1 pol: pol protein from human immunodeficiency virus 1; pol
   4733..5308    +  CDS            vif: VIF_HV1N5 - Experimental evidence at protein level: Swiss-Prot protein existence level 1. Counteracts the innate antiviral activity of host APOBEC3F and APOBEC3G. Forms a complex with host APOBEC3F and APOBEC3G thus preventing the entry of these lethally hypermutating enzymes into progeny virions. Recruits an active E3 ubiquitin ligase complex composed of elongin BC, CUL5, and RBX2 to induce polyubiquitination of APOBEC3G and APOBEC3F. In turn, they are directed to the 26S proteasome for degradation. Vif interaction with APOBEC3G also blocks its cytidine deaminase activity in a proteasome-inde
   5522..5737    +  CDS            tat (fragment): TAT_HV1H2 - Experimental evidence at protein level: Swiss-Prot protein existence level 1. Extracellular circulating Tat can be endocytosed by surrounding uninfected cells via the binding to several surface receptors such as CD26, CXCR4, heparan sulfate proteoglycans (HSPG) or LDLR. Neurons are rarely infected, but they internalize Tat via their LDLR. Through its interaction with nuclear HATs, Tat is potentially able to control the acetylation-dependent cellular gene expression. Modulates the expression of many cellular genes involved in cell survival, proliferation or in coding for cytokines o
   5753..5995    +  CDS            vpu: VPU_HV1B1 - Experimental evidence at protein level: Swiss-Prot protein existence level 1. Enhances virion budding by targeting host CD4 and Tetherin/BST2 to proteasome degradation. Degradation of CD4 prevents any unwanted premature interactions between viral Env and its host receptor CD4 in the endoplasmic reticulum. Degradation of antiretroviral protein Tetherin/BST2 is important for virion budding, as BST2 tethers new viral particles to the host cell membrane. Mechanistically, Vpu bridges either CD4 or BST2 to BTRC, a substrate recognition subunit of the Skp1/Cullin/F-box protein E3 ubiquiti
   6066..6782    +  CDS            EGFP: EGFP is a basic (constitutively fluorescent) green fluorescent protein published in 1996, derived from Aequorea victoria. It is reported to be a rapidly-maturing weak dimer with moderate acid sensitivity.
   6801..8327    +  CDS            env (fragment): ENV_HV1W1 - Experimental evidence at protein level: Swiss-Prot protein existence level 1. [Transmembrane protein gp41]: Acts as a class I viral fusion protein. Under the current model, the protein has at least 3 conformational states: pre-fusion native state, pre-hairpin intermediate state, and post-fusion hairpin state. During fusion of viral and target intracellular membranes, the coiled coil regions (heptad repeats) assume a trimer-of-hairpins structure, positioning the fusion peptide in close proximity to the C-terminal region of the ectodomain. The formation of this structure appears to d
   8332..8949    +  CDS            nef: NEF_HV1B1 - Experimental evidence at protein level: Swiss-Prot protein existence level 1. Extracellular Nef protein targets CD4(+) T-lymphocytes for apoptosis by interacting with CXCR4 surface receptors. From Human immunodeficiency virus type 1 group M subtype B (isolate BH10) (HIV-1).
   9074..9254    +  LTR            5' LTR (truncated): truncated 5' long terminal repeat (LTR) from HIV-1
   9651..9839    +  CDS            EEF1AKMT2 (fragment): EFMT2_HUMAN - Also known as C10orf138, METTL10 From Homo sapiens (Human).
  10177..10231   -  CDS            lacI (fragment): lac repressor; lacI; The lac repressor binds to the lac operator to inhibit transcription in E. coli. This inhibition can be relieved by adding lactose or isopropyl-β-D-thiogalactopyranoside (IPTG).
  10414..11002   -  rep_origin     ori: high-copy-number ColE1/pMB1/pBR322/pUC origin of replication
  11173..12033   -  CDS            AmpR: β-lactamase; bla; confers resistance to ampicillin, carbenicillin, and related antibiotics
  12034..12138   -  promoter       AmpR promoter: bla
  12233..12268   +  CDS            rop (fragment): Rop protein, which maintains plasmids at low copy number; rop
  12370..12469   +  misc_feature   bom (fragment): basis of mobility region from pBR322
  12572..21      +  CDS            nef (fragment) (across the origin): NEF_HV1A2 - Experimental evidence at protein level: Swiss-Prot protein existence level 1. Extracellular Nef protein targets CD4(+) T-lymphocytes for apoptosis by interacting with CXCR4 surface receptors. From Human immunodeficiency virus type 1 group M subtype B (isolate ARV2/SF2) (HIV-1).
