[The description below was written by a language model from this plasmid's Addgene catalogue record and pLannotate feature annotations shown in this document.]
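Description:
pfNL43-dE-EGFP is a near full-length HIV-1 NL4-3 proviral clone carried in a pUC18 backbone in which the KasI site has been removed. It is catalogued as a mammalian expression, lentiviral/retroviral plasmid of 12,880 bp, of which about 10.2 kb is the viral insert. In bacteria it is maintained through the high-copy ColE1/pUC origin and selected with ampicillin via the β-lactamase gene and its own promoter. The annotation also picks up small fragments of lacI, rop and bom, and a short stretch matching a human gene (EEF1AKMT2) just downstream of the 3' LTR. That stretch may be cellular flanking sequence carried over from the original proviral clone, although the record does not say so.

The provirus is annotated with LTR sequences at both ends, the Ψ packaging signal, and reading frames for gag, pol, vif, tat, vpu and nef. The nef-like fragment spanning the plasmid origin probably reflects the U3 portion of the 5' LTR, which overlaps nef coding sequence. No heterologous promoter is annotated, so expression presumably depends on the viral LTR and Tat. EGFP has been inserted after nucleotide 6350 of the original NL4-3 sequence, just downstream of vpu. This splits and inactivates the envelope gene, and only a downstream env fragment that includes the gp41 region remains annotated.

The depositor notes that the region from nt 9236 round to nt 308 derives from pNL43dSL1, but the record does not explain what that origin implies functionally. An env-defective, GFP-marked provirus of this kind is typically used as a reporter whose particles need an envelope supplied in trans and can infect for only a single round. The record itself states no specific application.
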