Addgene plasmid #36865: pfNL43-dE-EGFP
Depositing lab: Mario Chin. Depositing organization: Temple University Health Sciences Center.
Backbone
  Vector backbone: pUC18
  Backbone size w/o insert (bp): 2686
  Total vector size (bp): 12880
  Modifications to backbone: KasI site was knocked out.
  Vector type: Mammalian Expression, Lentiviral, Retroviral
Growth in bacteria
  Bacterial resistance: Ampicillin, 100 μg/mL
  Growth temperature: 30°C
  Growth strain: XL10 Gold
  Copy number: High Copy
Gene/Insert
  Gene/Insert name: fNL43-dE-EGFP
  Species: HIV-I
  Insert size (bp): 10194
  Mutation: inserted EGFP after 6350 nucleotide of original NL43, which splits/inactivates viral envelope
Terms and licenses: Academic/Nonprofit Terms; Industry Terms: Not Available to Industry
Depositor comments: Plasmid region from nt9236 to nt308 is derived from pNL43dSL1.
How to cite: pfNL43-dE-EGFP was a gift from Mario Chin (Addgene plasmid # 36865 ; http://n2t.net/addgene:36865 ; RRID:Addgene_36865)
