>Addgene plasmid #36865 | pfNL43-dE-EGFP | addgene partial sequence | sequence record 47897 | EGFP-N 5'-CGTCGCCGTCCAGCTCGACCAG-3'
TCACCATGGTGGCGACAGGTACCCCATAATAGACTGTGACCCACAATTTTTCTGTAGCACTACAGATCAT
CAATATCCCAAGGAGCATGGTGCCCCATTTCCACCCCCATCTCCACAAGTGCTGATACTTCTCCTTCACT
CTCATTGCCACTGTCTTCTGCTCTTTCTATTAGTCTATCAATTAACCTGTCTATTTTTCTTTGTCTTAAT
ATTTTCCTATATTCTATGATTACTATGGACCACACAACTATTGCTATTATTATTGCTACTACTAATGCTA
CTATTGCTACTATTATAGGTTGCATTACATGTACTACTTACTGCTTTGATAGAGAAGCTTGATGAGTCTG
ACTGTTCTGATGAGCTCTTCGTCGCTGTCTCCGCTTCTTCCTGCCATAGGAGATGCCTAAGGCTTTTGTC
ATGAAACAAACTTGGCAATGAAAGCAACACTTTTTACAATAGCAATTGGTACAAGCAGTTTTAGGCTGAC
TTCCTGGATGCTTCCAGGGCTCTAGTCTAGGATCTACTGGCTCCATTTCTTGCTCTCCTCTGTCGAGTAA
CGCCTATTCTGCTATGTCGACACCCAATTCTGAAATGGATAAACAGCAGTTGTTGCAGAATTCTTATTAT
GGCTTCCACTCCTGCCCAAGTATCCCCGTAAGTTTCATAGATATGTTGTCCTAAGTTATGGAGCCATATC
CTAGGAAAATGTCTAACAGCTTCACTCTTAAGTTCCTCTAAAAGCTCTAGTGTCCATTCATTGTATGGCT
CCCTCTGTGGCCCTTGGTCTTCTGGGGCTTGTTCCATCTGTCCTCTGTCAGTTTCCTA
