>Addgene plasmid #36865 | pfNL43-dE-EGFP | addgene partial sequence | sequence record 47924 | Gag-HIV-F2 5'-GAGCCACCCCACAAGATTTA-3'
[510 nt withheld, positions 1-510]
GCTGAAGCAATGAGCCAAGTAACAAATCCAGCTACCATAATGATACAGAAAGGCAATTTTAGGAACCAAA
GAAAGACTGTTAAGTGTTTCAATTGTGGCAAAGAAGGGCACATAGCCAAAAATTGCAGGGCCCCTAGGAA
AAAGGGCTGTTGGAAATGTGGAAAGGAAGGACACCAAATGAAAGATTGTACTGAGAGACAGGCTAATTTT
TTAGGGAAGATCTGGCCTTCCCACAAGGGAAGGCCAGGGAATTTTCTTCAGAGCAGACCAGAGCCAACAG
CCCCACCAGAAGAGAGCTTCAGGTTTGGGGAAGAGACAACAACTCCC
